Addgene plasmid #163113: Green Lindoblum
Purpose: Expresses biosensor for lactate in mammalian cells
Depositing lab: Takashi Tsuboi. Publication: Green fluorescent protein-based lactate and pyruvate indicators suitable for biochemical assays and live cell imaging. Harada K, Chihara T, Hayasaka Y, Mita M, Takizawa M, Ishida K, Arai M, Tsuno S, Matsumoto M, Ishihara T, Ueda H, Kitaguchi T, Tsuboi T. Sci Rep. 2020 Nov 11;10(1):19562. doi: 10.1038/s41598-020-76440-4. PubMed 33177605.
Backbone
  Vector backbone: pcDNA3.1(-)
  Backbone size w/o insert (bp): 5400
  Total vector size (bp): 6690
  Vector type: Mammalian Expression
Growth in bacteria
  Bacterial resistance: Ampicillin, 100 μg/mL
  Growth temperature: 37°C
  Growth strain: DH5alpha
  Copy number: High Copy
Gene/Insert
  Gene/Insert name: Green Lindolum
  Species: Synthetic
  Insert size (bp): 1290
  Promoter: CMV
  Cloning method: Restriction Enzyme; 5′ cloning site BamHI (not destroyed); 3′ cloning site HindIII (not destroyed)
  Sequencing primers: 5′ CMV Forward; 3′ BGH Reverse
Terms and licenses: Academic/Nonprofit Terms; Industry Terms: Not Available to Industry
How to cite: Green Lindoblum was a gift from Takashi Tsuboi (Addgene plasmid # 163113 ; http://n2t.net/addgene:163113 ; RRID:Addgene_163113)
