[The description below was written by a language model from this plasmid's Addgene catalogue record and pLannotate feature annotations shown in this document.]
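Description:
Green Lindoblum is a mammalian expression plasmid built on the pcDNA3.1(-) backbone that encodes a synthetic, single-fluorescent-protein green biosensor for lactate. It is propagated in E. coli at high copy from a ColE1/pUC-type origin under ampicillin selection (AmpR with its bla promoter). It also carries an f1 origin and an SV40 promoter-driven neomycin resistance cassette with an SV40 poly(A) signal, which would permit selection of stably transfected mammalian cells. The catalogue lists a total size of about 6.7 kb, whereas both the depositor and sequencing-derived full sequences are close to 7.0 kb. The two feature tables agree with each other apart from the coordinate origin.

The sensor was cloned between BamHI and HindIII, downstream of the CMV enhancer/promoter and upstream of the bGH polyadenylation signal. A T7 promoter also lies just before the coding region. The annotation shows an N-terminal GFP-family fragment (called as cEGFP), followed by a segment of the E. coli lactate-responsive regulator LldR, followed by a C-terminal GFP-family fragment (called as the mVenus VC155 piece). This layout fits a design in which a lactate-binding domain is inserted into a split green fluorescent protein, so that ligand binding alters fluorescence, although the record does not spell out the mechanism. Upstream of the fluorescent protein portion, the tool also finds T7 gene 10 leader, Xpress epitope and polyhistidine matches, suggesting an N-terminal tag region useful for detection or purification. A short match to mouse App in this region, like the brief HIV-1 LTR, ble and lacI fragments elsewhere, is probably an annotation artefact or backbone remnant. The construct is intended for live-cell imaging of lactate in mammalian cells, and the associated work also describes use in biochemical assays.
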