Features (pLannotate 1.2.2; 26 found; start..end, strand, type, name):
     28..80      -  misc_feature   bom (fragment): basis of mobility region from pBR322
    235..614     +  enhancer       CMV enhancer: human cytomegalovirus immediate early enhancer
    615..818     +  promoter       CMV promoter: human cytomegalovirus (CMV) immediate early promoter
    814..847     +  LTR            5' LTR (truncated) (fragment): truncated 5' long terminal repeat (LTR) from HIV-1
    863..881     +  promoter       T7 promoter: promoter for bacteriophage T7 RNA polymerase
    893..924     +  CDS            T7 tag (gene 10 leader) (fragment): leader peptide from bacteriophage T7 gene 10 promotes efficient translation in E. coli
    928..951     +  CDS            Xpress™ tag: Xpress™ epitope tag, including an enterokinase recognition and cleavage site
    967..1110    +  CDS            App (fragment): A4_MOUSE - Experimental evidence at protein level: Swiss-Prot protein existence level 1. N-APP binds TNFRSF21 triggering caspase activation and degeneration of both neuronal cell bodies (via caspase-3) and axons (via caspase-6). From Mus musculus (Mouse).
   1217..1238    +  CDS            9xHis (fragment): 9xHis affinity tag
   1258..1695    +  CDS            cEGFP (fragment): cEGFP is a basic (constitutively fluorescent) green fluorescent protein published in 2008, derived from Aequorea victoria.
   1717..2223    +  CDS            lldR (fragment): LLDR_ECOLI - Also known as lctR. Experimental evidence at transcript level: Swiss-Prot protein existence level 2. May be a regulatory protein for the LCT genes. From Escherichia coli (strain K12).
   2299..2550    +  CDS            VC155: C-terminal fragment of mVenus for use in bimolecular fluorescence complementation (BiFC) (Kodama and Hu, 2010)
   2586..2810    +  polyA_signal   bGH poly(A) signal: bovine growth hormone polyadenylation signal
   2814..2835    +  promoter       SV40 promoter (fragment): SV40 enhancer and early promoter
   2856..3284    +  rep_origin     f1 ori (sequence partly withheld): f1 bacteriophage origin of replication; arrow indicates direction of (+) strand synthesis
   3298..3627    +  promoter       SV40 promoter: SV40 enhancer and early promoter
   3694..4485    +  CDS            neo: KKA2_KLEPN - Also known as kan, nptII. Experimental evidence at protein level: Swiss-Prot protein existence level 1. Resistance to kanamycin, neomycin, paromomycin, ribostamycin, butirosin and gentamicin B. From Klebsiella pneumoniae.
   4509..4667    +  CDS            ble (fragment): BLE_KLEPN - Experimental evidence at protein level: Swiss-Prot protein existence level 1. Binding protein with a strong affinity to the bleomycin family of antibiotics. Binds to CL990; an antimitotic-antibiotic compound. From Klebsiella pneumoniae.
   4662..4783    +  polyA_signal   SV40 poly(A) signal: SV40 polyadenylation signal
   4856..4872    -  protein_bind   lac operator: The lac repressor binds to the lac operator to inhibit transcription in E. coli. This inhibition can be relieved by adding lactose or isopropyl-β-D-thiogalactopyranoside (IPTG). lac repressor encoded by lacI
   4880..4910    -  promoter       lac promoter: promoter for the E. coli lac operon
   4925..4946    -  protein_bind   CAP binding site: CAP binding activates transcription in the presence of cAMP. E. coli catabolite activator protein
   4959..5051    -  CDS            lacI (fragment): lac repressor; lacI; The lac repressor binds to the lac operator to inhibit transcription in E. coli. This inhibition can be relieved by adding lactose or isopropyl-β-D-thiogalactopyranoside (IPTG).
   5234..5819    -  rep_origin     ori: high-copy-number ColE1/pMB1/pBR322/pUC origin of replication
   5990..6850    -  CDS            AmpR: β-lactamase; bla; confers resistance to ampicillin, carbenicillin, and related antibiotics
   6851..6955    -  promoter       AmpR promoter: bla
>Addgene plasmid #163113 | Green Lindoblum | depositor full sequence | sequence record 316038 | Green Lindoblum sequence 6986 bps
GACGGATCGGGAGATCTCCCGATCCCCTATGGTGCACTCTCAGTACAATCTGCTCTGATGCCGCATAGTT
AAGCCAGTATCTGCTCCCTGCTTGTGTGTTGGAGGTCGCTGAGTAGTGCGCGAGCAAAATTTAAGCTACA
ACAAGGCAAGGCTTGACCGACAATTGCATGAAGAATCTGCTTAGGGTTAGGCGTTTTGCGCTGCTTCGCG
ATGTACGGGCCAGATATACGCGTTGACATTGATTATTGACTAGTTATTAATAGTAATCAATTACGGGGTC
ATTAGTTCATAGCCCATATATGGAGTTCCGCGTTACATAACTTACGGTAAATGGCCCGCCTGGCTGACCG
CCCAACGACCCCCGCCCATTGACGTCAATAATGACGTATGTTCCCATAGTAACGCCAATAGGGACTTTCC
ATTGACGTCAATGGGTGGAGTATTTACGGTAAACTGCCCACTTGGCAGTACATCAAGTGTATCATATGCC
AAGTACGCCCCCTATTGACGTCAATGACGGTAAATGGCCCGCCTGGCATTATGCCCAGTACATGACCTTA
TGGGACTTTCCTACTTGGCAGTACATCTACGTATTAGTCATCGCTATTACCATGGTGATGCGGTTTTGGC
AGTACATCAATGGGCGTGGATAGCGGTTTGACTCACGGGGATTTCCAAGTCTCCACCCCATTGACGTCAA
TGGGAGTTTGTTTTGGCACCAAAATCAACGGGACTTTCCAAAATGTCGTAACAACTCCGCCCCATTGACG
CAAATGGGCGGTAGGCGTGTACGGTGGGAGGTCTATATAAGCAGAGCTCTCTGGCTAACTAGAGAACCCA
CTGCTTACTGGCTTATCGAAATTAATACGACTCACTATAGGGAGACCCAAGCTGGCTAGCATGACTGGTG
GACAGCAAATGGGTCGGGATCTGTACGACGATGACGATAAGGATCGATGGGGATCTGCCGAGGAAAGCGA
CAGCGTGGATTCTGCGGATGCAGAGGAGGATGACTCTGATGTCTGGTGGGGTGGAGCGGACACAGACTAC
GCTGATGGCGGTGAAGACAAAGTAGTAGAAGTCGCCGAAGAGGAGGAAGTGGCTGATGTTGAGGAAGAGG
AAGCTGATGATGATGAGGATGTGGAGGATGGGGACGAGGTGGAGGAGGAGGCCGAGGAGCCCTACGAAGA
GGCCACCGAGAGAACAACCAGCACTGCCACCACCACCACAACCACCACTGAGTCCGTGGAGGAGGTGGGA
TCCATGGTGAGCAAGGGCGAGGAGCTGTTCACCGGGGTGGTGCCCATCCAGGTCGAGCTGGACGGCGACG
TAAACGGCCACAAGTTCAGCGTGTCCGGCGAGGGTGAGGGCGATGCCACCTACGGCAAGCTGACCCTGAA
GTTCATCTGCACCACCGGCAAGCTGCCCGTGCCCTGGCCCACCCTCGTGACCACCCTGACCTACGGCGTG
CAGTGCTTCAGCCGCTACCCCGACCACATGAAGCAGCACGACTTCTTCAAGTCCGCCATGCCCGAAGGCT
ACATCCAGGAGCGCACCATCTTCTTCAAGGACGACGGAAACTACAAGACCCGCGCCGAGGTGAAGTTCGA
GGGCGACACCCTGGTGAACCGCATCGAGCTGAAGGGCATCGACTTCAAGGAGGACGGCAACATCCTGGGG
CACAAGCTGGAGTATACTGGTAAGTTTGTGCAGCGTCTGATGGCCGATGATCCGGATTACAGTTTCGATA
TTCTGGAAGCCCGCTACGCCATTGAAGCCAGCACCGCATGGCATGCGGCAATGCGCGCCACACCTGGCGA
CAAAGAAAAGATTCAGCTTTGCTTTGAAGCAACGCTAAGTGAAGACCCGGATATCGCCTCACAAGCGGAC
GTTCGTTTTCATCTGGCGATTGCCGAAGCCTCACATAACATCGTGCTGCTGCAAACCATGCGCGGTTTCT
TCGATGTCCTGCAATCCTCAGTGAAGCATAGCCGTCAGCGGATGTATCTGGTGCCACCGGTTTTTTCACA
ACTGACCGAACAACATCAGGCTGTCATTGACGCCATTTTTGCCGGTGATGCTGACGGGGCGCGTAAAGCA
ATGATGGCGCACCTTAGTTTTGTTCACACCACCATGAAACGATTCGATGAAGATCAGGCTCGCCACGCAC
GGATTACCCGCCTGCCCGCTGAGCATAATGAGCATTCGAGGGAGAAAAACGCACTTAAGGCTAGGGAGTG
GTTATTGGCATTAAAGTTGGAATTAGCCAGGTCACTGGAGAACGTCTATATCAAGGCCGACAAGCAGAAG
AACGGCATCAAGGCGAACTTCAAGATCCGCCACAACATCGAGGACGGCGGCGTGCAGCTCGCCTACCACT
ACCAGCAGAACACCCCCATCGGCGACGGCCCCGTGCTGCTGCCCGACAACCACTACCTGAGCGTGCAGTC
CATACTTTCGAAAGACCCCAACGAGAAGCGCGATCACATGGTCCTGCTGGAGTTCGTGACCGCCGCCGGG
ATCACTCTCGGCATGGACGAGCTGTACAAGTAAAAGCTTAAGTTTAAACCGCTGATCAGCCTCGACTGTG
CCTTCTAGTTGCCAGCCATCTGTTGTTTGCCCCTCCCCCGTGCCTTCCTTGACCCTGGAAGGTGCCACTC
CCACTGTCCTTTCCTAATAAAATGAGGAAATTGCATCGCATTGTCTGAGTAGGTGTCATTCTATTCTGGG
GGGTGGGGTGGGGCAGGACAGCAAGGGGGAGGATTGGGAAGACAATAGCAGGCATGCTGGGGATGCGGTG
GGCTCTATGGCTTCTGAGGCGGAAAGAACCAGCTGGGGCTCTAGGGGGTATCCCC
[124 nt withheld, positions 2856-2979]
C
[91 nt withheld, positions 2981-3071]
A
[49 nt withheld, positions 3073-3121]
CCTTTGACGTTGGAGTCCACGTTCTTT
[37 nt withheld, positions 3149-3185]
ACCCTATCTCGGTCTATTCTTTTGATTTATAAGGGATTTTGCCGATTTCGGCCTATTGGTTAAAAAATGA
GCTGATTTAACAAAAATTTAACGCGAATTAATTCTGTGGAATGTGTGTCAGTTAGGGTGTGGAAAGTCCC
CAGGCTCCCCAGCAGGCAGAAGTATGCAAAGCATGCATCTCAATTAGTCAGCAACCAGGTGTGGAAAGTC
CCCAGGCTCCCCAGCAGGCAGAAGTATGCAAAGCATGCATCTCAATTAGTCAGCAACCATAGTCCCGCCC
CTAACTCCGCCCATCCCGCCCCTAACTCCGCCCAGTTCCGCCCATTCTCCGCCCCATGGCTGACTAATTT
TTTTTATTTATGCAGAGGCCGAGGCCGCCTCTGCCTCTGAGCTATTCCAGAAGTAGTGAGGAGGCTTTTT
TGGAGGCCTAGGCTTTTGCAAAAAGCTCCCGGGAGCTTGTATATCCATTTTCGGATCTGATCAAGAGACA
GGATGAGGATCGTTTCGCATGATTGAACAAGATGGATTGCACGCAGGTTCTCCGGCCGCTTGGGTGGAGA
GGCTATTCGGCTATGACTGGGCACAACAGACAATCGGCTGCTCTGATGCCGCCGTGTTCCGGCTGTCAGC
GCAGGGGCGCCCGGTTCTTTTTGTCAAGACCGACCTGTCCGGTGCCCTGAATGAACTGCAGGACGAGGCA
GCGCGGCTATCGTGGCTGGCCACGACGGGCGTTCCTTGCGCAGCTGTGCTCGACGTTGTCACTGAAGCGG
GAAGGGACTGGCTGCTATTGGGCGAAGTGCCGGGGCAGGATCTCCTGTCATCTCACCTTGCTCCTGCCGA
GAAAGTATCCATCATGGCTGATGCAATGCGGCGGCTGCATACGCTTGATCCGGCTACCTGCCCATTCGAC
CACCAAGCGAAACATCGCATCGAGCGAGCACGTACTCGGATGGAAGCCGGTCTTGTCGATCAGGATGATC
TGGACGAAGAGCATCAGGGGCTCGCGCCAGCCGAACTGTTCGCCAGGCTCAAGGCGCGCATGCCCGACGG
CGAGGATCTCGTCGTGACCCATGGCGATGCCTGCTTGCCGAATATCATGGTGGAAAATGGCCGCTTTTCT
GGATTCATCGACTGTGGCCGGCTGGGTGTGGCGGACCGCTATCAGGACATAGCGTTGGCTACCCGTGATA
TTGCTGAAGAGCTTGGCGGCGAATGGGCTGACCGCTTCCTCGTGCTTTACGGTATCGCCGCTCCCGATTC
GCAGCGCATCGCCTTCTATCGCCTTCTTGACGAGTTCTTCTGAGCGGGACTCTGGGGTTCGAAATGACCG
ACCAAGCGACGCCCAACCTGCCATCACGAGATTTCGATTCCACCGCCGCCTTCTATGAAAGGTTGGGCTT
CGGAATCGTTTTCCGGGACGCCGGCTGGATGATCCTCCAGCGCGGGGATCTCATGCTGGAGTTCTTCGCC
CACCCCAACTTGTTTATTGCAGCTTATAATGGTTACAAATAAAGCAATAGCATCACAAATTTCACAAATA
AAGCATTTTTTTCACTGCATTCTAGTTGTGGTTTGTCCAAACTCATCAATGTATCTTATCATGTCTGTAT
ACCGTCGACCTCTAGCTAGAGCTTGGCGTAATCATGGTCATAGCTGTTTCCTGTGTGAAATTGTTATCCG
CTCACAATTCCACACAACATACGAGCCGGAAGCATAAAGTGTAAAGCCTGGGGTGCCTAATGAGTGAGCT
AACTCACATTAATTGCGTTGCGCTCACTGCCCGCTTTCCAGTCGGGAAACCTGTCGTGCCAGCTGCATTA
ATGAATCGGCCAACGCGCGGGGAGAGGCGGTTTGCGTATTGGGCGCTCTTCCGCTTCCTCGCTCACTGAC
TCGCTGCGCTCGGTCGTTCGGCTGCGGCGAGCGGTATCAGCTCACTCAAAGGCGGTAATACGGTTATCCA
CAGAATCAGGGGATAACGCAGGAAAGAACATGTGAGCAAAAGGCCAGCAAAAGGCCAGGAACCGTAAAAA
GGCCGCGTTGCTGGCGTTTTTCCATAGGCTCCGCCCCCCTGACGAGCATCACAAAAATCGACGCTCAAGT
CAGAGGTGGCGAAACCCGACAGGACTATAAAGATACCAGGCGTTTCCCCCTGGAAGCTCCCTCGTGCGCT
CTCCTGTTCCGACCCTGCCGCTTACCGGATACCTGTCCGCCTTTCTCCCTTCGGGAAGCGTGGCGCTTTC
TCATAGCTCACGCTGTAGGTATCTCAGTTCGGTGTAGGTCGTTCGCTCCAAGCTGGGCTGTGTGCACGAA
CCCCCCGTTCAGCCCGACCGCTGCGCCTTATCCGGTAACTATCGTCTTGAGTCCAACCCGGTAAGACACG
ACTTATCGCCACTGGCAGCAGCCACTGGTAACAGGATTAGCAGAGCGAGGTATGTAGGCGGTGCTACAGA
GTTCTTGAAGTGGTGGCCTAACTACGGCTACACTAGAAGAACAGTATTTGGTATCTGCGCTCTGCTGAAG
CCAGTTACCTTCGGAAAAAGAGTTGGTAGCTCTTGATCCGGCAAACAAACCACCGCTGGTAGCGGTTTTT
TTGTTTGCAAGCAGCAGATTACGCGCAGAAAAAAAGGATCTCAAGAAGATCCTTTGATCTTTTCTACGGG
GTCTGACGCTCAGTGGAACGAAAACTCACGTTAAGGGATTTTGGTCATGAGATTATCAAAAAGGATCTTC
ACCTAGATCCTTTTAAATTAAAAATGAAGTTTTAAATCAATCTAAAGTATATATGAGTAAACTTGGTCTG
ACAGTTACCAATGCTTAATCAGTGAGGCACCTATCTCAGCGATCTGTCTATTTCGTTCATCCATAGTTGC
CTGACTCCCCGTCGTGTAGATAACTACGATACGGGAGGGCTTACCATCTGGCCCCAGTGCTGCAATGATA
CCGCGAGACCCACGCTCACCGGCTCCAGATTTATCAGCAATAAACCAGCCAGCCGGAAGGGCCGAGCGCA
GAAGTGGTCCTGCAACTTTATCCGCCTCCATCCAGTCTATTAATTGTTGCCGGGAAGCTAGAGTAAGTAG
TTCGCCAGTTAATAGTTTGCGCAACGTTGTTGCCATTGCTACAGGCATCGTGGTGTCACGCTCGTCGTTT
GGTATGGCTTCATTCAGCTCCGGTTCCCAACGATCAAGGCGAGTTACATGATCCCCCATGTTGTGCAAAA
AAGCGGTTAGCTCCTTCGGTCCTCCGATCGTTGTCAGAAGTAAGTTGGCCGCAGTGTTATCACTCATGGT
TATGGCAGCACTGCATAATTCTCTTACTGTCATGCCATCCGTAAGATGCTTTTCTGTGACTGGTGAGTAC
TCAACCAAGTCATTCTGAGAATAGTGTATGCGGCGACCGAGTTGCTCTTGCCCGGCGTCAATACGGGATA
ATACCGCGCCACATAGCAGAACTTTAAAAGTGCTCATCATTGGAAAACGTTCTTCGGGGCGAAAACTCTC
AAGGATCTTACCGCTGTTGAGATCCAGTTCGATGTAACCCACTCGTGCACCCAACTGATCTTCAGCATCT
TTTACTTTCACCAGCGTTTCTGGGTGAGCAAAAACAGGAAGGCAAAATGCCGCAAAAAAGGGAATAAGGG
CGACACGGAAATGTTGAATACTCATACTCTTCCTTTTTCAATATTATTGAAGCATTTATCAGGGTTATTG
TCTCATGAGCGGATACATATTTGAATGTATTTAGAAAAATAAACAAATAGGGGTTCCGCGCACATTTCCC
CGAAAAGTGCCACCTGACGTC
