Features (pLannotate 1.2.2; 26 found; start..end, strand, type, name):
      1..380     +  enhancer       CMV enhancer: human cytomegalovirus immediate early enhancer
    381..584     +  promoter       CMV promoter: human cytomegalovirus (CMV) immediate early promoter
    580..613     +  LTR            5' LTR (truncated) (fragment): truncated 5' long terminal repeat (LTR) from HIV-1
    629..647     +  promoter       T7 promoter: promoter for bacteriophage T7 RNA polymerase
    659..690     +  CDS            T7 tag (gene 10 leader) (fragment): leader peptide from bacteriophage T7 gene 10 promotes efficient translation in E. coli
    694..717     +  CDS            Xpress™ tag: Xpress™ epitope tag, including an enterokinase recognition and cleavage site
    733..876     +  CDS            App (fragment): A4_MOUSE - Experimental evidence at protein level: Swiss-Prot protein existence level 1. N-APP binds TNFRSF21 triggering caspase activation and degeneration of both neuronal cell bodies (via caspase-3) and axons (via caspase-6). From Mus musculus (Mouse).
    983..1004    +  CDS            9xHis (fragment): 9xHis affinity tag
   1024..1461    +  CDS            cEGFP (fragment): cEGFP is a basic (constitutively fluorescent) green fluorescent protein published in 2008, derived from Aequorea victoria.
   1483..1989    +  CDS            lldR (fragment): LLDR_ECOLI - Also known as lctR. Experimental evidence at transcript level: Swiss-Prot protein existence level 2. May be a regulatory protein for the LCT genes. From Escherichia coli (strain K12).
   2065..2316    +  CDS            VC155: C-terminal fragment of mVenus for use in bimolecular fluorescence complementation (BiFC) (Kodama and Hu, 2010)
   2352..2576    +  polyA_signal   bGH poly(A) signal: bovine growth hormone polyadenylation signal
   2580..2601    +  promoter       SV40 promoter (fragment): SV40 enhancer and early promoter
   2622..3050    +  rep_origin     f1 ori (sequence partly withheld): f1 bacteriophage origin of replication; arrow indicates direction of (+) strand synthesis
   3064..3393    +  promoter       SV40 promoter: SV40 enhancer and early promoter
   3460..4251    +  CDS            neo: KKA2_KLEPN - Also known as kan, nptII. Experimental evidence at protein level: Swiss-Prot protein existence level 1. Resistance to kanamycin, neomycin, paromomycin, ribostamycin, butirosin and gentamicin B. From Klebsiella pneumoniae.
   4275..4433    +  CDS            ble (fragment): BLE_KLEPN - Experimental evidence at protein level: Swiss-Prot protein existence level 1. Binding protein with a strong affinity to the bleomycin family of antibiotics. Binds to CL990; an antimitotic-antibiotic compound. From Klebsiella pneumoniae.
   4428..4549    +  polyA_signal   SV40 poly(A) signal: SV40 polyadenylation signal
   4622..4638    -  protein_bind   lac operator: The lac repressor binds to the lac operator to inhibit transcription in E. coli. This inhibition can be relieved by adding lactose or isopropyl-β-D-thiogalactopyranoside (IPTG). lac repressor encoded by lacI
   4646..4676    -  promoter       lac promoter: promoter for the E. coli lac operon
   4691..4712    -  protein_bind   CAP binding site: CAP binding activates transcription in the presence of cAMP. E. coli catabolite activator protein
   4725..4817    -  CDS            lacI (fragment): lac repressor; lacI; The lac repressor binds to the lac operator to inhibit transcription in E. coli. This inhibition can be relieved by adding lactose or isopropyl-β-D-thiogalactopyranoside (IPTG).
   5000..5588    -  rep_origin     ori: high-copy-number ColE1/pMB1/pBR322/pUC origin of replication
   5759..6619    -  CDS            AmpR: β-lactamase; bla; confers resistance to ampicillin, carbenicillin, and related antibiotics
   6620..6724    -  promoter       AmpR promoter: bla
   6783..6835    -  misc_feature   bom (fragment): basis of mobility region from pBR322
>Addgene plasmid #163113 | Green Lindoblum | addgene full sequence | sequence record 321695 | Addgene NGS Result
GACATTGATTATTGACTAGTTATTAATAGTAATCAATTACGGGGTCATTAGTTCATAGCCCATATATGGA
GTTCCGCGTTACATAACTTACGGTAAATGGCCCGCCTGGCTGACCGCCCAACGACCCCCGCCCATTGACG
TCAATAATGACGTATGTTCCCATAGTAACGCCAATAGGGACTTTCCATTGACGTCAATGGGTGGAGTATT
TACGGTAAACTGCCCACTTGGCAGTACATCAAGTGTATCATATGCCAAGTACGCCCCCTATTGACGTCAA
TGACGGTAAATGGCCCGCCTGGCATTATGCCCAGTACATGACCTTATGGGACTTTCCTACTTGGCAGTAC
ATCTACGTATTAGTCATCGCTATTACCATGGTGATGCGGTTTTGGCAGTACATCAATGGGCGTGGATAGC
GGTTTGACTCACGGGGATTTCCAAGTCTCCACCCCATTGACGTCAATGGGAGTTTGTTTTGGCACCAAAA
TCAACGGGACTTTCCAAAATGTCGTAACAACTCCGCCCCATTGACGCAAATGGGCGGTAGGCGTGTACGG
TGGGAGGTCTATATAAGCAGAGCTCTCTGGCTAACTAGAGAACCCACTGCTTACTGGCTTATCGAAATTA
ATACGACTCACTATAGGGAGACCCAAGCTGGCTAGCATGACTGGTGGACAGCAAATGGGTCGGGATCTGT
ACGACGATGACGATAAGGATCGATGGGGATCTGCCGAGGAAAGCGACAGCGTGGATTCTGCGGATGCAGA
GGAGGATGACTCTGATGTCTGGTGGGGTGGAGCGGACACAGACTACGCTGATGGCGGTGAAGACAAAGTA
GTAGAAGTCGCCGAAGAGGAGGAAGTGGCTGATGTTGAGGAAGAGGAAGCTGATGATGATGAGGATGTGG
AGGATGGGGACGAGGTGGAGGAGGAGGCCGAGGAGCCCTACGAAGAGGCCACCGAGAGAACAACCAGCAC
TGCCACCACCACCACAACCACCACTGAGTCCGTGGAGGAGGTGGGATCCATGGTGAGCAAGGGCGAGGAG
CTGTTCACCGGGGTGGTGCCCATCCAGGTCGAGCTGGACGGCGACGTAAACGGCCACAAGTTCAGCGTGT
CCGGCGAGGGTGAGGGCGATGCCACCTACGGCAAGCTGACCCTGAAGTTCATCTGCACCACCGGCAAGCT
GCCCGTGCCCTGGCCCACCCTCGTGACCACCCTGACCTACGGCGTGCAGTGCTTCAGCCGCTACCCCGAC
CACATGAAGCAGCACGACTTCTTCAAGTCCGCCATGCCCGAAGGCTACATCCAGGAGCGCACCATCTTCT
TCAAGGACGACGGAAACTACAAGACCCGCGCCGAGGTGAAGTTCGAGGGCGACACCCTGGTGAACCGCAT
CGAGCTGAAGGGCATCGACTTCAAGGAGGACGGCAACATCCTGGGGCACAAGCTGGAGTATACTGGTAAG
TTTGTGCAGCGTCTGATGGCCGATGATCCGGATTACAGTTTCGATATTCTGGAAGCCCGCTACGCCATTG
AAGCCAGCACCGCATGGCATGCGGCAATGCGCGCCACACCTGGCGACAAAGAAAAGATTCAGCTTTGCTT
TGAAGCAACGCTAAGTGAAGACCCGGATATCGCCTCACAAGCGGACGTTCGTTTTCATCTGGCGATTGCC
GAAGCCTCACATAACATCGTGCTGCTGCAAACCATGCGCGGTTTCTTCGATGTCCTGCAATCCTCAGTGA
AGCATAGCCGTCAGCGGATGTATCTGGTGCCACCGGTTTTTTCACAACTGACCGAACAACATCAGGCTGT
CATTGACGCCATTTTTGCCGGTGATGCTGACGGGGCGCGTAAAGCAATGATGGCGCACCTTAGTTTTGTT
CACACCACCATGAAACGATTCGATGAAGATCAGGCTCGCCACGCACGGATTACCCGCCTGCCCGCTGAGC
ATAATGAGCATTCGAGGGAGAAAAACGCACTTAAGGCTAGGGAGTGGTTATTGGCATTAAAGTTGGAATT
AGCCAGGTCACTGGAGAACGTCTATATCAAGGCCGACAAGCAGAAGAACGGCATCAAGGCGAACTTCAAG
ATCCGCCACAACATCGAGGACGGCGGCGTGCAGCTCGCCTACCACTACCAGCAGAACACCCCCATCGGCG
ACGGCCCCGTGCTGCTGCCCGACAACCACTACCTGAGCGTGCAGTCCATACTTTCGAAAGACCCCAACGA
GAAGCGCGATCACATGGTCCTGCTGGAGTTCGTGACCGCCGCCGGGATCACTCTCGGCATGGACGAGCTG
TACAAGTAAAAGCTTAAGTTTAAACCGCTGATCAGCCTCGACTGTGCCTTCTAGTTGCCAGCCATCTGTT
GTTTGCCCCTCCCCCGTGCCTTCCTTGACCCTGGAAGGTGCCACTCCCACTGTCCTTTCCTAATAAAATG
AGGAAATTGCATCGCATTGTCTGAGTAGGTGTCATTCTATTCTGGGGGGTGGGGTGGGGCAGGACAGCAA
GGGGGAGGATTGGGAAGACAATAGCAGGCATGCTGGGGATGCGGTGGGCTCTATGGCTTCTGAGGCGGAA
AGAACCAGCTGGGGCTCTAGGGGGTATCCCC
[124 nt withheld, positions 2622-2745]
C
[91 nt withheld, positions 2747-2837]
A
[49 nt withheld, positions 2839-2887]
CCTTTGACGTTGGAGTCCACGTTCTTT
[37 nt withheld, positions 2915-2951]
ACCCTATCTCGGTCTATTCTTTTGATTTATAAGGGATTTTGCCGATTTCGGCCTATTGGTTAAAAAATGA
GCTGATTTAACAAAAATTTAACGCGAATTAATTCTGTGGAATGTGTGTCAGTTAGGGTGTGGAAAGTCCC
CAGGCTCCCCAGCAGGCAGAAGTATGCAAAGCATGCATCTCAATTAGTCAGCAACCAGGTGTGGAAAGTC
CCCAGGCTCCCCAGCAGGCAGAAGTATGCAAAGCATGCATCTCAATTAGTCAGCAACCATAGTCCCGCCC
CTAACTCCGCCCATCCCGCCCCTAACTCCGCCCAGTTCCGCCCATTCTCCGCCCCATGGCTGACTAATTT
TTTTTATTTATGCAGAGGCCGAGGCCGCCTCTGCCTCTGAGCTATTCCAGAAGTAGTGAGGAGGCTTTTT
TGGAGGCCTAGGCTTTTGCAAAAAGCTCCCGGGAGCTTGTATATCCATTTTCGGATCTGATCAAGAGACA
GGATGAGGATCGTTTCGCATGATTGAACAAGATGGATTGCACGCAGGTTCTCCGGCCGCTTGGGTGGAGA
GGCTATTCGGCTATGACTGGGCACAACAGACAATCGGCTGCTCTGATGCCGCCGTGTTCCGGCTGTCAGC
GCAGGGGCGCCCGGTTCTTTTTGTCAAGACCGACCTGTCCGGTGCCCTGAATGAACTGCAGGACGAGGCA
GCGCGGCTATCGTGGCTGGCCACGACGGGCGTTCCTTGCGCAGCTGTGCTCGACGTTGTCACTGAAGCGG
GAAGGGACTGGCTGCTATTGGGCGAAGTGCCGGGGCAGGATCTCCTGTCATCTCACCTTGCTCCTGCCGA
GAAAGTATCCATCATGGCTGATGCAATGCGGCGGCTGCATACGCTTGATCCGGCTACCTGCCCATTCGAC
CACCAAGCGAAACATCGCATCGAGCGAGCACGTACTCGGATGGAAGCCGGTCTTGTCGATCAGGATGATC
TGGACGAAGAGCATCAGGGGCTCGCGCCAGCCGAACTGTTCGCCAGGCTCAAGGCGCGCATGCCCGACGG
CGAGGATCTCGTCGTGACCCATGGCGATGCCTGCTTGCCGAATATCATGGTGGAAAATGGCCGCTTTTCT
GGATTCATCGACTGTGGCCGGCTGGGTGTGGCGGACCGCTATCAGGACATAGCGTTGGCTACCCGTGATA
TTGCTGAAGAGCTTGGCGGCGAATGGGCTGACCGCTTCCTCGTGCTTTACGGTATCGCCGCTCCCGATTC
GCAGCGCATCGCCTTCTATCGCCTTCTTGACGAGTTCTTCTGAGCGGGACTCTGGGGTTCGAAATGACCG
ACCAAGCGACGCCCAACCTGCCATCACGAGATTTCGATTCCACCGCCGCCTTCTATGAAAGGTTGGGCTT
CGGAATCGTTTTCCGGGACGCCGGCTGGATGATCCTCCAGCGCGGGGATCTCATGCTGGAGTTCTTCGCC
CACCCCAACTTGTTTATTGCAGCTTATAATGGTTACAAATAAAGCAATAGCATCACAAATTTCACAAATA
AAGCATTTTTTTCACTGCATTCTAGTTGTGGTTTGTCCAAACTCATCAATGTATCTTATCATGTCTGTAT
ACCGTCGACCTCTAGCTAGAGCTTGGCGTAATCATGGTCATAGCTGTTTCCTGTGTGAAATTGTTATCCG
CTCACAATTCCACACAACATACGAGCCGGAAGCATAAAGTGTAAAGCCTGGGGTGCCTAATGAGTGAGCT
AACTCACATTAATTGCGTTGCGCTCACTGCCCGCTTTCCAGTCGGGAAACCTGTCGTGCCAGCTGCATTA
ATGAATCGGCCAACGCGCGGGGAGAGGCGGTTTGCGTATTGGGCGCTCTTCCGCTTCCTCGCTCACTGAC
TCGCTGCGCTCGGTCGTTCGGCTGCGGCGAGCGGTATCAGCTCACTCAAAGGCGGTAATACGGTTATCCA
CAGAATCAGGGGATAACGCAGGAAAGAACATGTGAGCAAAAGGCCAGCAAAAGGCCAGGAACCGTAAAAA
GGCCGCGTTGCTGGCGTTTTTCCATAGGCTCCGCCCCCCTGACGAGCATCACAAAAATCGACGCTCAAGT
CAGAGGTGGCGAAACCCGACAGGACTATAAAGATACCAGGCGTTTCCCCCTGGAAGCTCCCTCGTGCGCT
CTCCTGTTCCGACCCTGCCGCTTACCGGATACCTGTCCGCCTTTCTCCCTTCGGGAAGCGTGGCGCTTTC
TCATAGCTCACGCTGTAGGTATCTCAGTTCGGTGTAGGTCGTTCGCTCCAAGCTGGGCTGTGTGCACGAA
CCCCCCGTTCAGCCCGACCGCTGCGCCTTATCCGGTAACTATCGTCTTGAGTCCAACCCGGTAAGACACG
ACTTATCGCCACTGGCAGCAGCCACTGGTAACAGGATTAGCAGAGCGAGGTATGTAGGCGGTGCTACAGA
GTTCTTGAAGTGGTGGCCTAACTACGGCTACACTAGAAGAACAGTATTTGGTATCTGCGCTCTGCTGAAG
CCAGTTACCTTCGGAAAAAGAGTTGGTAGCTCTTGATCCGGCAAACAAACCACCGCTGGTAGCGGTGGTT
TTTTTGTTTGCAAGCAGCAGATTACGCGCAGAAAAAAAGGATCTCAAGAAGATCCTTTGATCTTTTCTAC
GGGGTCTGACGCTCAGTGGAACGAAAACTCACGTTAAGGGATTTTGGTCATGAGATTATCAAAAAGGATC
TTCACCTAGATCCTTTTAAATTAAAAATGAAGTTTTAAATCAATCTAAAGTATATATGAGTAAACTTGGT
CTGACAGTTACCAATGCTTAATCAGTGAGGCACCTATCTCAGCGATCTGTCTATTTCGTTCATCCATAGT
TGCCTGACTCCCCGTCGTGTAGATAACTACGATACGGGAGGGCTTACCATCTGGCCCCAGTGCTGCAATG
ATACCGCGAGACCCACGCTCACCGGCTCCAGATTTATCAGCAATAAACCAGCCAGCCGGAAGGGCCGAGC
GCAGAAGTGGTCCTGCAACTTTATCCGCCTCCATCCAGTCTATTAATTGTTGCCGGGAAGCTAGAGTAAG
TAGTTCGCCAGTTAATAGTTTGCGCAACGTTGTTGCCATTGCTACAGGCATCGTGGTGTCACGCTCGTCG
TTTGGTATGGCTTCATTCAGCTCCGGTTCCCAACGATCAAGGCGAGTTACATGATCCCCCATGTTGTGCA
AAAAAGCGGTTAGCTCCTTCGGTCCTCCGATCGTTGTCAGAAGTAAGTTGGCCGCAGTGTTATCACTCAT
GGTTATGGCAGCACTGCATAATTCTCTTACTGTCATGCCATCCGTAAGATGCTTTTCTGTGACTGGTGAG
TACTCAACCAAGTCATTCTGAGAATAGTGTATGCGGCGACCGAGTTGCTCTTGCCCGGCGTCAATACGGG
ATAATACCGCGCCACATAGCAGAACTTTAAAAGTGCTCATCATTGGAAAACGTTCTTCGGGGCGAAAACT
CTCAAGGATCTTACCGCTGTTGAGATCCAGTTCGATGTAACCCACTCGTGCACCCAACTGATCTTCAGCA
TCTTTTACTTTCACCAGCGTTTCTGGGTGAGCAAAAACAGGAAGGCAAAATGCCGCAAAAAAGGGAATAA
GGGCGACACGGAAATGTTGAATACTCATACTCTTCCTTTTTCAATATTATTGAAGCATTTATCAGGGTTA
TTGTCTCATGAGCGGATACATATTTGAATGTATTTAGAAAAATAAACAAATAGGGGTTCCGCGCACATTT
CCCCGAAAAGTGCCACCTGACGTCGACGGATCGGGAGATCTCCCGATCCCCTATGGTGCACTCTCAGTAC
AATCTGCTCTGATGCCGCATAGTTAAGCCAGTATCTGCTCCCTGCTTGTGTGTTGGAGGTCGCTGAGTAG
TGCGCGAGCAAAATTTAAGCTACAACAAGGCAAGGCTTGACCGACAATTGCATGAAGAATCTGCTTAGGG
TTAGGCGTTTTGCGCTGCTTCGCGATGTACGGGCCAGATATACGCGTT
